>Addgene plasmid #107689 | pCMV-dCpf1-eBE-YE | addgene full sequence | sequence record 212121 | Addgene NGS Result
AGTGTATCATATGCCAAGTACGCCCCCTATTGACGTCAATGACGGTAAATGGCCCGCCTGGCATTATGCC
CAGTACATGACCTTATGGGACTTTCCTACTTGGCAGTACATCTACGTATTAGTCATCGCTATTACCATGG
TGATGCGGTTTTGGCAGTACATCAATGGGCGTGGATAGCGGTTTGACTCACGGGGATTTCCAAGTCTCCA
CCCCATTGACGTCAATGGGAGTTTGTTTTGGCACCAAAATCAACGGGACTTTCCAAAATGTCGTAACAAC
TCCGCCCCATTGACGCAAATGGGCGGTAGGCGTGTACGGTGGGAGGTCTATATAAGCAGAGCTGGTTTAG
TGAACCGTCAGATCCGCTAGAGATCCGCGGCCGCTAATACGACTCACTATAGGGAGAGCCGCCACCATGC
CCAAGAAGAAGAGGAAAGTCATGAGCTCAGAGACTGGCCCAGTGGCTGTGGACCCCACATTGAGACGGCG
GATCGAGCCCCATGAGTTTGAGGTATTCTTCGATCCGAGAGAGCTCCGCAAGGAGACCTGCCTGCTTTAC
GAAATTAATTGGGGGGGCCGGCACTCCATTTGGCGACATACATCACAGAACACTAACAAGCACGTCGAAG
TCAACTTCATCGAGAAGTTCACGACAGAAAGATATTTCTGTCCGAACACAAGGTGCAGCATTACCTGGTT
TCTCAGCTACAGCCCATGCGGCGAATGTAGTAGGGCCATCACTGAATTCCTGTCAAGGTATCCCCACGTC
ACTCTGTTTATTTACATCGCAAGGCTGTACCACCACGCTGACCCCGAAAATCGACAAGGCCTGCGGGATT
TGATCTCTTCAGGTGTGACTATCCAAATTATGACTGAGCAGGAGTCAGGATACTGCTGGAGAAACTTTGT
GAATTATAGCCCGAGTAATGAAGCCCACTGGCCTAGGTATCCCCATCTGTGGGTACGACTGTACGTTCTT
GAACTGTACTGCATCATACTGGGCCTGCCTCCTTGTCTCAACATTCTGAGAAGGAAGCAGCCACAGCTGA
CATTCTTTACCATCGCTCTTCAGTCTTGTCATTACCAGCGACTGCCCCCACACATTCTCTGGGCCACCGG
GTTGAAAAGCGGCAGCGAGACTCCCGGGACCTCAGAGTCCGCCACACCCGAAAGTATGTCAAAGCTGGAG
AAATTCACCAACTGTTATAGCCTGTCTAAGACCCTGCGCTTCAAGGCAATCCCAGTGGGCAAGACACAAG
AGAACATTGACAACAAACGGCTCCTGGTGGAGGATGAGAAGAGGGCTGAAGATTACAAGGGCGTTAAGAA
GCTGCTGGATAGGTACTATCTGTCATTCATCAACGATGTCCTCCACAGTATCAAGCTGAAGAATCTGAAC
AATTACATTTCTCTGTTCCGGAAGAAGACACGGACCGAGAAGGAGAACAAAGAGCTGGAGAATCTGGAGA
TCAACCTGAGGAAAGAAATAGCTAAGGCTTTCAAAGGGAACGAGGGTTACAAGTCCCTGTTCAAGAAAGA
CATTATCGAGACTATTCTGCCTGAGTTCCTGGACGATAAAGATGAGATCGCCCTCGTCAATTCCTTCAAT
GGGTTTACCACAGCCTTTACCGGCTTCTTCGACAATAGAGAGAATATGTTCTCTGAAGAGGCCAAATCCA
CTAGCATCGCCTTTCGCTGCATAAACGAGAACCTGACTAGGTACATCAGCAATATGGACATCTTTGAGAA
AGTCGATGCCATATTCGACAAACATGAGGTGCAGGAGATTAAGGAGAAGATCCTGAACTCAGATTACGAT
GTCGAAGATTTCTTCGAGGGAGAGTTCTTCAACTTCGTGCTCACACAAGAGGGCATTGATGTGTACAATG
CAATCATTGGAGGGTTCGTGACAGAGAGTGGCGAGAAGATAAAGGGCCTGAACGAGTATATCAACCTCTA
CAACCAGAAAACCAAGCAGAAACTGCCTAAGTTCAAGCCACTGTACAAACAAGTGCTCTCAGATAGGGAA
AGCCTGAGCTTCTACGGTGAAGGGTATACATCAGATGAAGAAGTGCTCGAAGTGTTCCGCAACACCCTCA
ATAAGAACAGTGAAATCTTCTCTTCAATCAAGAAGCTGGAGAAACTGTTCAAGAATTTCGATGAGTACTC
CTCTGCCGGAATCTTTGTGAAGAATGGCCCTGCAATATCCACTATTAGCAAAGACATCTTTGGCGAGTGG
AACGTTATCAGGGATAAGTGGAATGCCGAGTACGATGATATTCATCTCAAGAAGAAAGCCGTGGTTACAG
AGAAATACGAGGATGATAGACGCAAGAGCTTTAAGAAGATTGGTAGCTTCTCTCTCGAACAGCTGCAGGA
GTACGCCGACGCTGACCTGTCAGTCGTGGAGAAACTCAAGGAGATCATAATCCAGAAGGTGGATGAAATC
TACAAAGTGTATGGAAGCTCTGAGAAACTCTTCGATGCAGACTTTGTTCTGGAGAAGAGTCTGAAGAAGA
ACGACGCAGTGGTTGCTATCATGAAGGACCTGCTGGATTCTGTTAAGTCTTTCGAGAATTACATTAAGGC
ATTCTTTGGTGAAGGGAAGGAGACAAATAGGGACGAGAGCTTCTATGGCGACTTTGTTCTGGCCTACGAC
ATCCTCCTCAAGGTTGACCACATCTATGACGCTATACGGAATTACGTTACCCAGAAGCCCTATAGCAAAG
ACAAGTTCAAGCTGTATTTCCAGAATCCACAGTTTATGGGTGGGTGGGATAAAGACAAAGAAACAGATTA
CAGGGCCACTATCCTGCGGTACGGCAGCAAATACTATCTGGCTATCATGGATAAGAAGTACGCCAAATGC
CTCCAGAAGATCGACAAGGACGACGTGAACGGTAACTACGAGAAGATCAATTACAAGCTCCTGCCAGGAC
CTAACAAGATGCTGCCCAAGGTGTTCTTCTCCAAGAAATGGATGGCCTACTATAACCCAAGCGAGGACAT
TCAGAAGATATACAAGAATGGGACATTCAAGAAGGGCGATATGTTCAACCTCAACGACTGCCACAAGCTG
ATTGATTTCTTCAAGGATAGCATTTCTCGCTATCCCAAGTGGTCTAATGCATACGATTTCAACTTCAGCG
AGACTGAGAAGTACAAAGACATCGCTGGCTTCTACCGGGAGGTGGAAGAGCAAGGCTATAAGGTGTCATT
CGAATCCGCTTCTAAGAAGGAAGTGGATAAGCTCGTGGAAGAGGGTAAGCTGTACATGTTCCAGATATAC
AACAAAGACTTCAGCGATAAGAGCCACGGCACTCCAAACCTCCATACTATGTATTTCAAGCTGCTGTTTG
ACGAGAACAACCACGGACAGATTAGGCTGTCAGGAGGCGCAGAACTCTTCATGCGCAGAGCTTCACTGAA
GAAGGAGGAACTCGTTGTCCACCCAGCCAATAGCCCTATAGCCAATAAGAATCCAGACAATCCTAAGAAA
ACCACTACTCTGTCTTACGATGTGTATAAGGATAAGAGATTCTCTGAAGATCAGTACGAACTGCACATAC
CCATTGCCATTAACAAGTGCCCTAAGAACATCTTCAAGATTAACACAGAGGTTAGAGTGCTCCTGAAACA
CGACGATAACCCTTATGTTATAGGCATTGCTCGCGGAGAGAGAAACCTGCTGTACATCGTCGTGGTGGAC
GGCAAAGGCAACATCGTGGAACAGTACAGTCTCAATGAAATCATTAACAATTTCAACGGAATCCGCATTA
AGACCGACTACCATTCTCTCCTCGACAAGAAGGAGAAAGAAAGGTTCGAAGCAAGACAGAATTGGACAAG
TATAGAGAATATCAAAGAACTGAAGGCTGGGTACATCTCTCAGGTTGTGCACAAGATATGTGAGCTGGTG
GAGAAGTACGACGCTGTTATCGCCCTCGCGGACCTGAATAGCGGCTTCAAGAACTCCAGGGTGAAGGTGG
AGAAGCAGGTGTATCAGAAGTTCGAGAAGATGCTGATCGACAAGCTCAACTATATGGTGGACAAGAAATC
CAATCCTTGCGCTACTGGTGGAGCCCTGAAGGGCTATCAAATCACCAATAAGTTCGAATCTTTCAAGTCT
ATGAGCACCCAGAATGGCTTCATCTTCTACATACCCGCATGGCTGACATCCAAGATTGATCCCTCTACCG
GATTTGTTAATCTGCTCAAGACTAAGTACACCTCTATTGCTGACTCAAAGAAGTTCATATCATCATTTGA
CCGCATCATGTACGTGCCAGAAGAGGACCTGTTCGAGTTTGCCCTGGATTACAAGAATTTCTCTCGGACT
GACGCCGACTACATCAAGAAGTGGAAGCTCTACTCTTATGGTAATCGGATTCGCATATTCCGCAATCCCA
AGAAGAATAACGTGTTCGATTGGGAGGAAGTTTGCCTCACCAGCGCTTACAAGGAGCTGTTCAATAAGTA
TGGGATTAACTACCAGCAGGGCGACATAAGAGCCCTGCTGTGCGAACAATCTGATAAGGCATTCTATTCC
TCTTTCATGGCACTGATGTCACTGATGCTGCAAATGCGCAATTCCATCACCGGAAGAACAGACGTGGCCT
TTCTGATCTCTCCTGTCAAGAACTCAGATGGCATCTTCTACGATTCCCGCAACTATGAAGCACAGGAGAA
TGCTATCCTGCCTAAGAATGCCGATGCAAATGGAGCCTATAACATCGCCAGAAAGGTCCTCTGGGCCATA
GGACAATTCAAGAAAGCTGAAGATGAGAAGCTGGACAAGGTGAAGATCGCCATTTCAAACAAAGAGTGGC
TCGAATATGCTCAGACCTCAGTGAAGCATGGATCACCCAAGAAGAAACGGAAAGTGTCTGGTGGTTCTAC
TAATCTGTCAGATATTATTGAAAAGGAGACCGGTAAGCAACTGGTTATCCAGGAATCCATCCTCATGCTC
CCAGAGGAGGTGGAAGAAGTCATTGGGAACAAGCCGGAAAGCGATATACTCGTGCACACCGCCTACGACG
AGAGCACCGACGAGAATGTCATGCTTCTGACTAGCGACGCCCCTGAATACAAGCCTTGGGCTCTGGTCAT
ACAGGATAGCAACGGTGAGAACAAGATTAAGATGCTCTCTGGTGGTTCTCCCAAGAAGAAGAGGAAAGTC
GGGCCCGAGGGCAGAGGAAGTCTGCTAACATGCGGTGACGTCGAGGAGAATCCTGGCCCAACTAATCTGT
CAGATATTATTGAAAAGGAGACCGGTAAGCAACTGGTTATCCAGGAATCCATCCTCATGCTCCCAGAGGA
GGTGGAAGAAGTCATTGGGAACAAGCCGGAAAGCGATATACTCGTGCACACCGCCTACGACGAGAGCACC
GACGAGAATGTCATGCTTCTGACTAGCGACGCCCCTGAATACAAGCCTTGGGCTCTGGTCATACAGGATA
GCAACGGTGAGAACAAGATTAAGATGCTCCCCAAGAAGAAGAGGAAAGTCGCTACTAACTTCAGCCTGCT
GAAGCAGGCTGGAGACGTGGAGGAGAACCCTGGACCTACCAACCTGTCCGATATCATTGAGAAAGAGACC
GGCAAACAGCTGGTGATCCAGGAGAGCATCCTGATGCTGCCCGAAGAGGTGGAGGAAGTGATCGGCAACA
AGCCCGAGTCCGACATCCTGGTGCACACAGCCTATGATGAATCCACCGACGAGAACGTGATGCTGCTGAC
CTCCGATGCTCCCGAGTATAAACCCTGGGCACTGGTGATCCAGGACTCTAATGGAGAGAACAAGATCAAG
ATGCTGCCCAAGAAGAAGAGGAAAGTCGAAGGACGGGGCTCCCTCCTGACCTGTGGCGATGTGGAAGAGA
ACCCCGGCCCCACAAACCTCAGTGACATTATCGAGAAGGAAACAGGAAAACAGCTCGTCATTCAAGAATC
TATTCTTATGTTGCCTGAGGAAGTCGAAGAGGTTATTGGCAATAAACCTGAATCTGATATTCTTGTCCAT
ACCGCTTACGATGAGTCCACAGATGAAAATGTTATGCTGCTCACATCTGACGCACCAGAGTACAAACCAT
GGGCGCTCGTTATTCAAGATTCCAACGGCGAAAACAAAATCAAAATGCTTTCTGGTGGTTCTCCTAAAAA
AAAAAGAAAGGTGTGAGTTTAAACCCGCTGATCAGCCTCGACTGTGCCTTCTAGTTGCCAGCCATCTGTT
GTTTGCCCCTCCCCCGTGCCTTCCTTGACCCTGGAAGGTGCCACTCCCACTGTCCTTTCCTAATAAAATG
AGGAAATTGCATCGCATTGTCTGAGTAGGTGTCATTCTATTCTGGGGGGTGGGGTGGGGCAGGACAGCAA
GGGGGAGGATTGGGAAGACAATAGCAGGCATGCTGGGGATGCGGTGGGCTCTATGGCTTCTGAGGCGGAA
AGAACCAGCTGGGGCTCGATACCGTCGACCTCTAGCTAGAGCTTGGCGTAATCATGGTCATAGCTGTTTC
CTGTGTGAAATTGTTATCCGCTCACAATTCCACACAACATACGAGCCGGAAGCATAAAGTGTAAAGCCTA
GGGTGCCTAATGAGTGAGCTAACTCACATTAATTGCGTTGCGCTCACTGCCCGCTTTCCAGTCGGGAAAC
CTGTCGTGCCAGCTGCATTAATGAATCGGCCAACGCGCGGGGAGAGGCGGTTTGCGTATTGGGCGCTCTT
CCGCTTCCTCGCTCACTGACTCGCTGCGCTCGGTCGTTCGGCTGCGGCGAGCGGTATCAGCTCACTCAAA
GGCGGTAATACGGTTATCCACAGAATCAGGGGATAACGCAGGAAAGAACATGTGAGCAAAAGGCCAGCAA
AAGGCCAGGAACCGTAAAAAGGCCGCGTTGCTGGCGTTTTTCCATAGGCTCCGCCCCCCTGACGAGCATC
ACAAAAATCGACGCTCAAGTCAGAGGTGGCGAAACCCGACAGGACTATAAAGATACCAGGCGTTTCCCCC
TGGAAGCTCCCTCGTGCGCTCTCCTGTTCCGACCCTGCCGCTTACCGGATACCTGTCCGCCTTTCTCCCT
TCGGGAAGCGTGGCGCTTTCTCATAGCTCACGCTGTAGGTATCTCAGTTCGGTGTAGGTCGTTCGCTCCA
AGCTGGGCTGTGTGCACGAACCCCCCGTTCAGCCCGACCGCTGCGCCTTATCCGGTAACTATCGTCTTGA
GTCCAACCCGGTAAGACACGACTTATCGCCACTGGCAGCAGCCACTGGTAACAGGATTAGCAGAGCGAGG
TATGTAGGCGGTGCTACAGAGTTCTTGAAGTGGTGGCCTAACTACGGCTACACTAGAAGAACAGTATTTG
GTATCTGCGCTCTGCTGAAGCCAGTTACCTTCGGAAAAAGAGTTGGTAGCTCTTGATCCGGCAAACAAAC
CACCGCTGGTAGCGGTGGTTTTTTTGTTTGCAAGCAGCAGATTACGCGCAGAAAAAAAGGATCTCAAGAA
GATCCTTTGATCTTTTCTACGGGGTCTGACGCTCAGTGGAACGAAAACTCACGTTAAGGGATTTTGGTCA
TGAGATTATCAAAAAGGATCTTCACCTAGATCCTTTTAAATTAAAAATGAAGTTTTAAATCAATCTAAAG
TATATATGAGTAAACTTGGTCTGACAGTTACCAATGCTTAATCAGTGAGGCACCTATCTCAGCGATCTGT
CTATTTCGTTCATCCATAGTTGCCTGACTCCCCGTCGTGTAGATAACTACGATACGGGAGGGCTTACCAT
CTGGCCCCAGTGCTGCAATGATACCGCGAGACCCACGCTCACCGGCTCCAGATTTATCAGCAATAAACCA
GCCAGCCGGAAGGGCCGAGCGCAGAAGTGGTCCTGCAACTTTATCCGCCTCCATCCAGTCTATTAATTGT
TGCCGGGAAGCTAGAGTAAGTAGTTCGCCAGTTAATAGTTTGCGCAACGTTGTTGCCATTGCTACAGGCA
TCGTGGTGTCACGCTCGTCGTTTGGTATGGCTTCATTCAGCTCCGGTTCCCAACGATCAAGGCGAGTTAC
ATGATCCCCCATGTTGTGCAAAAAAGCGGTTAGCTCCTTCGGTCCTCCGATCGTTGTCAGAAGTAAGTTG
GCCGCAGTGTTATCACTCATGGTTATGGCAGCACTGCATAATTCTCTTACTGTCATGCCATCCGTAAGAT
GCTTTTCTGTGACTGGTGAGTACTCAACCAAGTCATTCTGAGAATAGTGTATGCGGCGACCGAGTTGCTC
TTGCCCGGCGTCAATACGGGATAATACCGCGCCACATAGCAGAACTTTAAAAGTGCTCATCATTGGAAAA
CGTTCTTCGGGGCGAAAACTCTCAAGGATCTTACCGCTGTTGAGATCCAGTTCGATGTAACCCACTCGTG
CACCCAACTGATCTTCAGCATCTTTTACTTTCACCAGCGTTTCTGGGTGAGCAAAAACAGGAAGGCAAAA
TGCCGCAAAAAAGGGAATAAGGGCGACACGGAAATGTTGAATACTCATACTCTTCCTTTTTCAATATTAT
TGAAGCATTTATCAGGGTTATTGTCTCATGAGCGGATACATATTTGAATGTATTTAGAAAAATAAACAAA
TAGGGGTTCCGCGCACATTTCCCCGAAAAGTGCCACCTGACGTCGACGGATCGGGAGATCGATCTCCCGA
TCCCCTAGGGTCGACTCTCAGTACAATCTGCTCTGATGCCGCATAGTTAAGCCAGTATCTGCTCCCTGCT
TGTGTGTTGGAGGTCGCTGAGTAGTGCGCGAGCAAAATTTAAGCTACAACAAGGCAAGGCTTGACCGACA
ATTGCATGAAGAATCTGCTTAGGGTTAGGCGTTTTGCGCTGCTTCGCGATGTACGGGCCAGATATACGCG
TTGACATTGATTATTGACTAGTTATTAATAGTAATCAATTACGGGGTCATTAGTTCATAGCCCATATATG
GAGTTCCGCGTTACATAACTTACGGTAAATGGCCCGCCTGGCTGACCGCCCAACGACCCCCGCCCATTGA
CGTCAATAATGACGTATGTTCCCATAGTAACGCCAATAGGGACTTTCCATTGACGTCAATGGGTGGAGTA
TTTACGGTAAACTGCCCACTTGGCAGTACATCA
Features (pLannotate 1.2.2; 17 found; start..end, strand, type, name):
    140..343     +  promoter       CMV promoter: human cytomegalovirus (CMV) immediate early promoter
    385..403     +  promoter       T7 promoter: promoter for bacteriophage T7 RNA polymerase
    441..1127    +  CDS            Apobec1: ABEC1_RAT - Experimental evidence at protein level: Swiss-Prot protein existence level 1. Catalytic component of the apolipoprotein B mRNA editing enzyme complex which is responsible for the postranscriptional editing of a CAA codon for Gln to a UAA codon for stop in the APOB mRNA. May also play a role in the epigenetic regulation of gene expression by participating in DNA demethylation. From Rattus norvegicus (Rat).
   1128..1175    +  CDS            ABE(7.10) (fragment): adenine base editor comprising wild-type E. coli TadA fused to the evolved TadA*(7.10) mutant (Gaudelli et al., 2017)
   5892..6140    +  CDS            UGI: UNGI_BPPB2 - Experimental evidence at protein level: Swiss-Prot protein existence level 1. This protein binds specifically and reversibly to the host uracil-DNA glycosylase, preventing removal of uracil residues from PBS2 DNA by the host uracil-excision repair system. From Bacillus phage PBS2 (Bacteriophage PBS2).
   6202..6426    +  polyA_signal   bGH poly(A) signal: bovine growth hormone polyadenylation signal
   6430..6451    +  promoter       SV40 promoter (fragment): SV40 enhancer and early promoter
   6456..6472    +  misc_feature   MCS (fragment): pBluescript multiple cloning site
   6521..6537    -  protein_bind   lac operator: The lac repressor binds to the lac operator to inhibit transcription in E. coli. This inhibition can be relieved by adding lactose or isopropyl-β-D-thiogalactopyranoside (IPTG). lac repressor encoded by lacI
   6545..6575    -  promoter       lac promoter: promoter for the E. coli lac operon
   6590..6611    -  protein_bind   CAP binding site: CAP binding activates transcription in the presence of cAMP. E. coli catabolite activator protein
   6624..6716    -  CDS            lacI (fragment): lac repressor; lacI; The lac repressor binds to the lac operator to inhibit transcription in E. coli. This inhibition can be relieved by adding lactose or isopropyl-β-D-thiogalactopyranoside (IPTG).
   6899..7487    -  rep_origin     ori: high-copy-number ColE1/pMB1/pBR322/pUC origin of replication
   7658..8518    -  CDS            AmpR: β-lactamase; bla; confers resistance to ampicillin, carbenicillin, and related antibiotics
   8519..8623    -  promoter       AmpR promoter: bla
   8694..8738    -  misc_feature   bom (fragment): basis of mobility region from pBR322
   8893..139     +  enhancer       CMV enhancer (across the origin): human cytomegalovirus immediate early enhancer
