[The description below was written by a language model from this plasmid's Addgene catalogue record and pLannotate feature annotations shown in this document.]
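Description:
pCMV-dCpf1-eBE-YE is a 9.1 kb mammalian expression plasmid, derived in part from pCMV-BE3, that encodes a Cpf1-based cytidine base editor. It is maintained in E. coli as a high-copy plasmid through a ColE1/pUC-type origin and selected with ampicillin via the β-lactamase gene. No mammalian selection marker is annotated, so it appears suited to transient transfection. Small remnants of lac regulatory elements, an SV40 promoter fragment and a bom fragment are backbone leftovers with no evident function.

The roughly 5.8 kb insert is driven by the CMV immediate-early enhancer and promoter and terminated by the bovine growth hormone polyadenylation signal; a T7 promoter sits just upstream of the coding region. The open reading frame begins with rat APOBEC1 cytidine deaminase carrying the W90Y and R126E substitutions (the "YE" variant). A short linker follows, which the automated annotation mislabels as an adenine base editor fragment, presumably because the same linker occurs in those editors. Next comes catalytically dead Lachnospiraceae bacterium Cpf1 (D832A/E925A/D1148A). The feature table does not annotate this large segment, but it corresponds to the unlabelled gap between the linker and the downstream uracil glycosylase inhibitor (UGI) from bacteriophage PBS2. UGI blocks uracil excision so that deaminated cytosines are retained and resolved as C-to-T changes. The "eBE" name suggests an enhanced design, but only one UGI copy is annotated, and the record does not detail any further copies or nuclear localization signals.

The plasmid expresses the editor protein only. A Cpf1 crRNA must be supplied separately to direct it to target sites for nuclease-free C-to-T editing in mammalian cells.
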