Addgene plasmid #107689: pCMV-dCpf1-eBE-YE
Purpose: Expresses dLbCpf1-eBE-YE in mammalian cells
Depositing lab: Jia Chen. Depositing organization: ShanghaiTech University. Publication: Base editing with a Cpf1-cytidine deaminase fusion. Li X, Wang Y, Liu Y, Yang B, Wang X, Wei J, Lu Z, Zhang Y, Wu J, Huang X, Yang L, Chen J. Nat Biotechnol. 2018 Mar 19. pii: nbt.4102. doi: 10.1038/nbt.4102. PubMed 29553573.
Backbone
  Vector backbone: CMV
  Vector type: Mammalian Expression
Growth in bacteria
  Bacterial resistance: Ampicillin, 100 μg/mL
  Growth temperature: 37°C
  Growth strain: DH5alpha
  Copy number: High Copy
Gene/Insert
  Gene/Insert name: dLbCpf1-eBE-YE
  Species: R. norvegicus (rat); Lachnospiraceae bacterium, Bacteriophage PBS2
  Insert size (bp): 5757
  Mutation: APOBEC1(W90Y/R126E), dLbCpf1(D832A/E925A/D1148A)
  Promoter: CMV
  Cloning method: Gibson Cloning
  Sequencing primers: 5′ CMV; 3′ BGH poly reverse
Resource information
  A portion of this plasmid was derived from a plasmid made by: derived from plasmid pCMV-BE3 (David Liu, Addgene plasmid # 73021)
Terms and licenses: Academic/Nonprofit Terms; Industry Terms: Not Available to Industry
Depositor comments: derived from plasmid pCMV-BE3 (David Liu, Addgene plasmid # 73021)
How to cite: pCMV-dCpf1-eBE-YE was a gift from Jia Chen (Addgene plasmid # 107689 ; http://n2t.net/addgene:107689 ; RRID:Addgene_107689)
